Addgene plasmid #66182: pET15b+PCNA3 R112C/T180C
Purpose: Expresses the R112C/T180C mutant of Sulfolobus solfataricus PCNA3
Depositing lab: Teruyuki Nagamune. Depositing organization: The University of Tokyo. Publication: Introduction of selective intersubunit disulfide bonds into self-assembly protein scaffold to enhance an artificial multienzyme complex's activity. Hirakawa H, Kakitani A, Nagamune T. Biotechnol Bioeng. 2013 Jul;110(7):1858-64. doi: 10.1002/bit.24861. Epub 2013 Feb 22. PubMed 23404255.
Backbone
  Vector backbone: pET-15b(+)
  Backbone manufacturer: Novagen
  Backbone size w/o insert (bp): 5698
  Total vector size (bp): 6485
  Vector type: Bacterial Expression
Growth in bacteria
  Bacterial resistance: Ampicillin, 100 μg/mL
  Growth temperature: 37°C
  Growth strain: DH5alpha
  Growth instructions: Supplement with 1% glucose is recommended to suppress leaky expression.
  Copy number: Low Copy
Gene/Insert
  Gene/Insert name: DNA polymerase sliding clamp 3 (alt name: PCNA3)
  Species: Synthetic; Sulfolobus solfataricus P2
  Insert size (bp): 798
  Mutation: R112C, T180C
  GenBank ID: NP_341944
  Promoter: T7 promoter
  Tag / fusion protein: His6 tag (N terminal on backbone)
  Cloning method: Restriction Enzyme; 5′ cloning site NdeI (not destroyed); 3′ cloning site BamHI (not destroyed)
  Sequencing primers: 5′ T7; 3′ T7 Terminal
Terms and licenses: Academic/Nonprofit Terms; Industry Terms: Not Available to Industry
Depositor comments: The PCNA3 gene was subcloned from a synthetic gene whose codons are optimized for E. coli expression.
How to cite: pET15b+PCNA3 R112C/T180C was a gift from Teruyuki Nagamune (Addgene plasmid # 66182 ; http://n2t.net/addgene:66182 ; RRID:Addgene_66182)
