[The description below was written by a language model from this plasmid's Addgene catalogue record and pLannotate feature annotations shown in this document.]
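Description:
pET15b+PCNA3 R112C/T180C is a bacterial expression plasmid built on the Novagen pET-15b(+) backbone for producing a double-cysteine mutant of PCNA3, one of the DNA polymerase sliding clamp subunits of the archaeon Sulfolobus solfataricus P2. It is maintained in E. coli through a pBR322-type ColE1 origin accompanied by the bom region and the rop gene, which keeps copy number low, and it is selected with ampicillin via the β-lactamase gene. Fragments of the tetracycline resistance gene and its promoter annotated around the expression cassette are non-functional remnants of the pBR322 ancestry of the vector.

The insert, subcloned between NdeI and BamHI from a synthetic gene codon-optimised for E. coli, sits downstream of a T7 promoter with an adjacent lac operator and the strong T7 gene 10 ribosome binding site, and is followed by the T7 terminator. The plasmid-borne lacI gene supplies repressor, so expression requires a host providing T7 RNA polymerase and is induced with IPTG. The protein is made with a backbone-encoded N-terminal His6 tag followed by a thrombin cleavage site, allowing metal-affinity purification and tag removal. The automated annotation labels the open reading frame as the Swiss-Prot entry pcn1 and picks up short tag-like fragments (capTEV, SET1). The former likely reflects differing nomenclature for the clamp subunits, and the latter are partial matches to the His tag and vector sequence rather than intended fusions. The deposited sequence is also slightly shorter than the catalogued total size.

According to the associated publication title, the R112C and T180C substitutions serve to introduce selective intersubunit disulfide bonds into the self-assembling PCNA scaffold, stabilising it as a platform for artificial multienzyme complexes.
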