Features (pLannotate 1.2.2; 21 found; start..end, strand, type, name):
    104..208     +  promoter       AmpR promoter: bla
    209..1069    +  CDS            AmpR: β-lactamase; bla; confers resistance to ampicillin, carbenicillin, and related antibiotics
   1240..1828    +  rep_origin     ori: high-copy-number ColE1/pMB1/pBR322/pUC origin of replication
   2014..2156    -  misc_feature   bom: basis of mobility region from pBR322
   2258..2449    -  CDS            rop: Rop protein, which maintains plasmids at low copy number; rop
   2466..2846    +  CDS            YPB1_ECOLX: Protein predicted: Swiss-Prot protein existence level 4. From Escherichia coli.
   3088..3712    -  CDS            TcR (fragment): tetracycline efflux protein; tet; confers resistance to tetracycline
   3727..3748    -  protein_bind   CAP binding site: CAP binding activates transcription in the presence of cAMP. E. coli catabolite activator protein
   3761..4843    -  CDS            lacI: lac repressor; lacI; The lac repressor binds to the lac operator to inhibit transcription in E. coli. This inhibition can be relieved by adding lactose or isopropyl-β-D-thiogalactopyranoside (IPTG).
   4844..4921    -  promoter       lacI promoter: lacI
   4929..5208    -  CDS            TcR (fragment): tetracycline efflux protein; tet; confers resistance to tetracycline
   5230..5248    +  promoter       T7 promoter: promoter for bacteriophage T7 RNA polymerase
   5249..5273    +  protein_bind   lac operator: The lac repressor binds to the lac operator to inhibit transcription in E. coli. This inhibition can be relieved by adding lactose or isopropyl-β-D-thiogalactopyranoside (IPTG). lac repressor encoded by lacI
   5288..5310    +  RBS            RBS: efficient ribosome binding site from bacteriophage T7 gene 10 (Olins and Rangwala, 1989)
   5329..5345    +  CDS            capTEV™ (fragment): composite tag for in vivo biotinylation, TEV protease cleavage, and 6xHis tagging
   5356..5373    +  CDS            thrombin site: thrombin recognition and cleavage site
   5377..6123    +  CDS            pcn1: PCNA1_SACS2 - Also known as pcnA-like. Experimental evidence at protein level: Swiss-Prot protein existence level 1. One of the sliding clamp subunits that acts as a moving platform for DNA processing. Responsible for tethering the catalytic subunit of DNA polymerase to DNA during high-speed replication. Heterotrimer stimulates the Holliday junction resolvase Hjc. DNA polymerase I, DNA ligase and the flap endonuclease may be constitutively associated with the PCNA heterotrimer forming a scanning complex able to couple DNA synthesis and Okazaki fragment maturation. From Saccharolobus solfataric
   6139..6188    +  CDS            SET1 (fragment): solubility-enhancement tag derived from T7 phage gene 10B
   6196..6243    +  terminator     T7 terminator: transcription terminator for bacteriophage T7 RNA polymerase
   6266..6370    -  CDS            TcR (fragment): tetracycline efflux protein; tet; confers resistance to tetracycline
   6418..6446    -  promoter       tet promoter: E. coli promoter for tetracycline efflux protein gene
>Addgene plasmid #66182 | pET15b+PCNA3 R112C/T180C | depositor full sequence | sequence record 112856 | pET15b+PCNA3 R112C/T180C sequence 6455 bps
TTCTTGAAGACGAAAGGGCCTCGTGATACGCCTATTTTTATAGGTTAATGTCATGATAATAATGGTTTCT
TAGACGTCAGGTGGCACTTTTCGGGGAAATGTGCGCGGAACCCCTATTTGTTTATTTTTCTAAATACATT
CAAATATGTATCCGCTCATGAGACAATAACCCTGATAAATGCTTCAATAATATTGAAAAAGGAAGAGTAT
GAGTATTCAACATTTCCGTGTCGCCCTTATTCCCTTTTTTGCGGCATTTTGCCTTCCTGTTTTTGCTCAC
CCAGAAACGCTGGTGAAAGTAAAAGATGCTGAAGATCAGTTGGGTGCACGAGTGGGTTACATCGAACTGG
ATCTCAACAGCGGTAAGATCCTTGAGAGTTTTCGCCCCGAAGAACGTTTTCCAATGATGAGCACTTTTAA
AGTTCTGCTATGTGGCGCGGTATTATCCCGTGTTGACGCCGGGCAAGAGCAACTCGGTCGCCGCATACAC
TATTCTCAGAATGACTTGGTTGAGTACTCACCAGTCACAGAAAAGCATCTTACGGATGGCATGACAGTAA
GAGAATTATGCAGTGCTGCCATAACCATGAGTGATAACACTGCGGCCAACTTACTTCTGACAACGATCGG
AGGACCGAAGGAGCTAACCGCTTTTTTGCACAACATGGGGGATCATGTAACTCGCCTTGATCGTTGGGAA
CCGGAGCTGAATGAAGCCATACCAAACGACGAGCGTGACACCACGATGCCTGCAGCAATGGCAACAACGT
TGCGCAAACTATTAACTGGCGAACTACTTACTCTAGCTTCCCGGCAACAATTAATAGACTGGATGGAGGC
GGATAAAGTTGCAGGACCACTTCTGCGCTCGGCCCTTCCGGCTGGCTGGTTTATTGCTGATAAATCTGGA
GCCGGTGAGCGTGGGTCTCGCGGTATCATTGCAGCACTGGGGCCAGATGGTAAGCCCTCCCGTATCGTAG
TTATCTACACGACGGGGAGTCAGGCAACTATGGATGAACGAAATAGACAGATCGCTGAGATAGGTGCCTC
ACTGATTAAGCATTGGTAACTGTCAGACCAAGTTTACTCATATATACTTTAGATTGATTTAAAACTTCAT
TTTTAATTTAAAAGGATCTAGGTGAAGATCCTTTTTGATAATCTCATGACCAAAATCCCTTAACGTGAGT
TTTCGTTCCACTGAGCGTCAGACCCCGTAGAAAAGATCAAAGGATCTTCTTGAGATCCTTTTTTTCTGCG
CGTAATCTGCTGCTTGCAAACAAAAAAACCACCGCTACCAGCGGTGGTTTGTTTGCCGGATCAAGAGCTA
CCAACTCTTTTTCCGAAGGTAACTGGCTTCAGCAGAGCGCAGATACCAAATACTGTCCTTCTAGTGTAGC
CGTAGTTAGGCCACCACTTCAAGAACTCTGTAGCACCGCCTACATACCTCGCTCTGCTAATCCTGTTACC
AGTGGCTGCTGCCAGTGGCGATAAGTCGTGTCTTACCGGGTTGGACTCAAGACGATAGTTACCGGATAAG
GCGCAGCGGTCGGGCTGAACGGGGGGTTCGTGCACACAGCCCAGCTTGGAGCGAACGACCTACACCGAAC
TGAGATACCTACAGCGTGAGCTATGAGAAAGCGCCACGCTTCCCGAAGGGAGAAAGGCGGACAGGTATCC
GGTAAGCGGCAGGGTCGGAACAGGAGAGCGCACGAGGGAGCTTCCAGGGGGAAACGCCTGGTATCTTTAT
AGTCCTGTCGGGTTTCGCCACCTCTGACTTGAGCGTCGATTTTTGTGATGCTCGTCAGGGGGGCGGAGCC
TATGGAAAAACGCCAGCAACGCGGCCTTTTTACGGTTCCTGGCCTTTTGCTGGCCTTTTGCTCACATGTT
CTTTCCTGCGTTATCCCCTGATTCTGTGGATAACCGTATTACCGCCTTTGAGTGAGCTGATACCGCTCGC
CGCAGCCGAACGACCGAGCGCAGCGAGTCAGTGAGCGAGGAAGCGGAAGAGCGCCTGATGCGGTATTTTC
TCCTTACGCATCTGTGCGGTATTTCACACCGCATATATGGTGCACTCTCAGTACAATCTGCTCTGATGCC
GCATAGTTAAGCCAGTATACACTCCGCTATCGCTACGTGACTGGGTCATGGCTGCGCCCCGACACCCGCC
AACACCCGCTGACGCGCCCTGACGGGCTTGTCTGCTCCCGGCATCCGCTTACAGACAAGCTGTGACCGTC
TCCGGGAGCTGCATGTGTCAGAGGTTTTCACCGTCATCACCGAAACGCGCGAGGCAGCTGCGGTAAAGCT
CATCAGCGTGGTCGTGAAGCGATTCACAGATGTCTGCCTGTTCATCCGCGTCCAGCTCGTTGAGTTTCTC
CAGAAGCGTTAATGTCTGGCTTCTGATAAAGCGGGCCATGTTAAGGGCGGTTTTTTCCTGTTTGGTCACT
GATGCCTCCGTGTAAGGGGGATTTCTGTTCATGGGGGTAATGATACCGATGAAACGAGAGAGGATGCTCA
CGATACGGGTTACTGATGATGAACATGCCCGGTTACTGGAACGTTGTGAGGGTAAACAACTGGCGGTATG
GATGCGGCGGGACCAGAGAAAAATCACTCAGGGTCAATGCCAGCGCTTCGTTAATACAGATGTAGGTGTT
CCACAGGGTAGCCAGCAGCATCCTGCGATGCAGATCCGGAACATAATGGTGCAGGGCGCTGACTTCCGCG
TTTCCAGACTTTACGAAACACGGAAACCGAAGACCATTCATGTTGTTGCTCAGGTCGCAGACGTTTTGCA
GCAGCAGTCGCTTCACGTTCGCTCGCGTATCGGTGATTCATTCTGCTAACCAGTAAGGCAACCCCGCCAG
CCTAGCCGGGTCCTCAACGACAGGAGCACGATCATGCGCACCCGTGGCCAGGACCCAACGCTGCCCGAGA
TGCGCCGCGTGCGGCTGCTGGAGATGGCGGACGCGATGGATATGTTCTGCCAAGGGTTGGTTTGCGCATT
CACAGTTCTCCGCAAGAATTGATTGGCTCCAATTCTTGGAGTGGTGAATCCGTTAGCGAGGTGCCGCCGG
CTTCCATTCAGGTCGAGGTGGCCCGGCTCCATGCACCGCGACGCAACGCGGGGAGGCAGACAAGGTATAG
GGCGGCGCCTACAATCCATGCCAACCCGTTCCATGTGCTCGCCGAGGCGGCATAAATCGCCGTGACGATC
AGCGGTCCAGTGATCGAAGTTAGGCTGGTAAGAGCCGCGAGCGATCCTTGAAGCTGTCCCTGATGGTCGT
CATCTACCTGCCTGGACAGCATGGCCTGCAACGCGGGCATCCCGATGCCGCCGGAAGCGAGAAGAATCAT
AATGGGGAAGGCCATCCAGCCTCGCGTCGCGAACGCCAGCAAGACGTAGCCCAGCGCGTCGGCCGCCATG
CCGGCGATAATGGCCTGCTTCTCGCCGAAACGTTTGGTGGCGGGACCAGTGACGAAGGCTTGAGCGAGGG
CGTGCAAGATTCCGAATACCGCAAGCGACAGGCCGATCATCGTCGCGCTCCAGCGAAAGCGGTCCTCGCC
GAAAATGACCCAGAGCGCTGCCGGCACCTGTCCTACGAGTTGCATGATAAAGAAGACAGTCATAAGTGCG
GCGACGATAGTCATGCCCCGCGCCCACCGGAAGGAGCTGACTGGGTTGAAGGCTCTCAAGGGCATCGGTC
GAGATCCCGGTGCCTAATGAGTGAGCTAACTTACATTAATTGCGTTGCGCTCACTGCCCGCTTTCCAGTC
GGGAAACCTGTCGTGCCAGCTGCATTAATGAATCGGCCAACGCGCGGGGAGAGGCGGTTTGCGTATTGGG
CGCCAGGGTGGTTTTTCTTTTCACCAGTGAGACGGGCAACAGCTGATTGCCCTTCACCGCCTGGCCCTGA
GAGAGTTGCAGCAAGCGGTCCACGCTGGTTTGCCCCAGCAGGCGAAAATCCTGTTTGATGGTGGTTAACG
GCGGGATATAACATGAGCTGTCTTCGGTATCGTCGTATCCCACTACCGAGATATCCGCACCAACGCGCAG
CCCGGACTCGGTAATGGCGCGCATTGCGCCCAGCGCCATCTGATCGTTGGCAACCAGCATCGCAGTGGGA
ACGATGCCCTCATTCAGCATTTGCATGGTTTGTTGAAAACCGGACATGGCACTCCAGTCGCCTTCCCGTT
CCGCTATCGGCTGAATTTGATTGCGAGTGAGATATTTATGCCAGCCAGCCAGACGCAGACGCGCCGAGAC
AGAACTTAATGGGCCCGCTAACAGCGCGATTTGCTGGTGACCCAATGCGACCAGATGCTCCACGCCCAGT
CGCGTACCGTCTTCATGGGAGAAAATAATACTGTTGATGGGTGTCTGGTCAGAGACATCAAGAAATAACG
CCGGAACATTAGTGCAGGCAGCTTCCACAGCAATGGCATCCTGGTCATCCAGCGGATAGTTAATGATCAG
CCCACTGACGCGTTGCGCGAGAAGATTGTGCACCGCCGCTTTACAGGCTTCGACGCCGCTTCGTTCTACC
ATCGACACCACCACGCTGGCACCCAGTTGATCGGCGCGAGATTTAATCGCCGCGACAATTTGCGACGGCG
CGTGCAGGGCCAGACTGGAGGTGGCAACGCCAATCAGCAACGACTGTTTGCCCGCCAGTTGTTGTGCCAC
GCGGTTGGGAATGTAATTCAGCTCCGCCATCGCCGCTTCCACTTTTTCCCGCGTTTTCGCAGAAACGTGG
CTGGCCTGGTTCACCACGCGGGAAACGGTCTGATAAGAGACACCGGCATACTCTGCGACATCGTATAACG
TTACTGGTTTCACATTCACCACCCTGAATTGACTCTCTTCCGGGCGCTATCATGCCATACCGCGAAAGGT
TTTGCGCCATTCGATGGTGTCCGGGATCTCGACGCTCTCCCTTATGCGACTCCTGCATTAGGAAGCAGCC
CAGTAGTAGGTTGAGGCCGTTGAGCACCGCCGCCGCAAGGAATGGTGCATGCAAGGAGATGGCGCCCAAC
AGTCCCCCGGCCACGGGGCCTGCCACCATACCCACGCCGAAACAAGCGCTCATGAGCCCGAAGTGGCGAG
CCCGATCTTCCCCATCGGTGATGTCGGCGATATAGGCGCCAGCAACCGCACCTGTGGCGCCGGTGATGCC
GGCCACGATGCGTCCGGCGTAGAGGATCGAGATCTCGATCCCGCGAAATTAATACGACTCACTATAGGGG
AATTGTGAGCGGATAACAATTCCCCTCTAGAAATAATTTTGTTTAACTTTAAGAAGGAGATATACCATGG
GCAGCAGCCATCATCATCATCATCACAGCAGCGGCCTGGTGCCGCGCGGCAGCCATATGTTTAAAATTGT
GTATCCGAACGCCAAAGATTTCTTTAGCTTCATCAACAGCATTACCAACGTTACGGATTCTATCATCCTG
AACTTCACCGAAGATGGCATCTTCAGTCGTCATCTGACGGAAGATAAAGTGCTGATGGCAATCATGCGCA
TTCCGAAAGATGTTCTGTCTGAATACAGTATTGATAGCCCGACCTCTGTGAAACTGGATGTGAGCTCTGT
GAAGAAAATTCTGAGCAAAGCAAGTAGCAAAAAAGCGACGATTGAACTGACCGAAACGGATTCTGGCCTG
AAAATCATCATCCGTGATGAAAAATCTTGCGCCAAAAGTACCATCTACATCAAAGCAGAAAAAGGCCAGG
TTGAACAGCTGACGGAACCGAAAGTGAACCTGGCCGTTAATTTTACCACGGATGAAAGCGTGCTGAACGT
TATCGCGGCCGATGTGACCCTGGTTGGTGAAGAAATGCGTATCAGCACGGAAGAAGATAAAATCAAAATT
GAAGCGGGCGAAGAAGGTAAACGCTATGTGGCCTTTCTGATGAAAGATAAATGCCTGAAAGAACTGAGCA
TCGATACCTCTGCCTCTAGTAGCTACAGCGCAGAAATGTTCAAAGATGCGGTGAAAGGCCTGCGTGGTTT
TAGTGCGCCGACGATGGTGTCTTTCGGTGAAAATCTGCCGATGAAAATTGATGTGGAAGCAGTTAGCGGC
GGTCACATGATCTTCTGGATTGCGCCGCGCCTGTGAAGAGCGGATCCGGCTGCTAACAAAGCCCGAAAGG
AAGCTGAGTTGGCTGCTGCCACCGCTGAGCAATAACTAGCATAACCCCTTGGGGCCTCTAAACGGGTCTT
GAGGGGTTTTTTGCTGAAAGGAGGAACTATATCCGGATATCCCGCAAGAGGCCCGGCAGTACCGGCATAA
CCAAGCCTATGCCTACAGCATCCAGGGTGACGGTGCCGAGGATGACGATGAGCGCATTGTTAGATTTCAT
ACACGGTGCCTGACTGCGTTAGCAATTTAACTGTGATAAACTACCGCATTAAAGCTTATCGATGATAAGC
TGTCAAACATGAGAA
