>Addgene plasmid #66182 | pET15b+PCNA3 R112C/T180C | addgene partial sequence | sequence record 117608 | T7term 5'-GCTAGTTATTGCTCAGCGG-3'
TTGTAGCAGCCGGATCCGCTCTTCACACTTTCGGCGCCAGCAGGTACGTAACTTTGCCACCGCCTTCCAT
ATTGAAAAACAGCTGCAGCGGTTTCTGGTTGCCGAAGCTGATTTTCACGTAATCACTCAGTTTCGTCAGA
GACAGAACATCATCCAGGTATTCCGCACTGTAAGAATTTTTGCTTTCTTTACTAAATTCCAGATCCTGCA
GACCGCCGCAATCTTTAGAAAATTCCACTTCAACTTCGCTTTCGCCTTCTGCTTTGATCAGAATGCGATC
TTCGTGACCTTCCACAACCACATTATCCGTCACGGTAGAAACTTCGCTGATGGCACTTTTAAAACCATCA
GAGCTGATCGTCGCACTAATATCGAACTGCAGGTTGATTTCCGGAATTTCCTGTTCAGACACTTCCAGAT
TGCAAACGTTAAATTCACGATTGGTGCTGCCGATAATGTTGATAATCACACTATCCGGGCTTTCACTTGC
GATTTCAATGGCTTCTTTACGTTTTGCAACTTTCAGGATTTTCATCAGGTACTGGGTGTTGAAACCGAAT
TTAAATTCATCGTTCACATCGTATTCTTTGAACATTTCGCGCGGCAGGTTAACAGAGATCAGGCTAATAT
GCGCACGATCCAGTGCCACCAGTTCAACGCTATCCTGTTTGAATTTCAGCACGGCTTCATCAACCAGGCG
GGCCAGCGCCTGGATAATATCTTTCAGCACACGAACATCATCGTAAACCACTTTCATATTGATCAGGCGG
ATGTTACGTTCGAAAGATTTCAGGTAGATCATATGGCTGCCGCGCGGCACCAGGCCGCTGCTGTGATGAT
GATGATGATGGCTGCTGCCCATGGTATATCTCCTTCTTAAAGTTAAACAAAATTATTTCTAGAGGGGAAT
TGTTATCCGCTCACAAT
